>Addgene plasmid #248797 | pLenti CMV GFP Puro_GFP-longENSA | addgene full sequence | sequence record 495088 | Addgene NGS Result
AGGTGGCACTTTTCGGGGAAATGTGCGCGGAACCCCTATTTGTTTATTTTTCTAAATACATTCAAATATG
TATCCGCTCATGAGACAATAACCCTGATAAATGCTTCAATAATATTGAAAAAGGAAGAGTATGAGTATTC
AACATTTCCGTGTCGCCCTTATTCCCTTTTTTGCGGCATTTTGCCTTCCTGTTTTTGCTCACCCAGAAAC
GCTGGTGAAAGTAAAAGATGCTGAAGATCAGTTGGGTGCACGAGTGGGTTACATCGAACTGGATCTCAAC
AGCGGTAAGATCCTTGAGAGTTTTCGCCCCGAAGAACGTTTTCCAATGATGAGCACTTTTAAAGTTCTGC
TATGTGGCGCGGTATTATCCCGTATTGACGCCGGGCAAGAGCAACTCGGTCGCCGCATACACTATTCTCA
GAATGACTTGGTTGAGTACTCACCAGTCACAGAAAAGCATCTTACGGATGGCATGACAGTAAGAGAATTA
TGCAGTGCTGCCATAACCATGAGTGATAACACTGCGGCCAACTTACTTCTGACAACGATCGGAGGACCGA
AGGAGCTAACCGCTTTTTTGCACAACATGGGGGATCATGTAACTCGCCTTGATCGTTGGGAACCGGAGCT
GAATGAAGCCATACCAAACGACGAGCGTGACACCACGATGCCTGTAGCAATGGCAACAACGTTGCGCAAA
CTATTAACTGGCGAACTACTTACTCTAGCTTCCCGGCAACAATTAATAGACTGGATGGAGGCGGATAAAG
TTGCAGGACCACTTCTGCGCTCGGCCCTTCCGGCTGGCTGGTTTATTGCTGATAAATCTGGAGCCGGTGA
GCGTGGGTCTCGCGGTATCATTGCAGCACTGGGGCCAGATGGTAAGCCCTCCCGTATCGTAGTTATCTAC
ACGACGGGGAGTCAGGCAACTATGGATGAACGAAATAGACAGATCGCTGAGATAGGTGCCTCACTGATTA
AGCATTGGTAACTGTCAGACCAAGTTTACTCATATATACTTTAGATTGATTTAAAACTTCATTTTTAATT
TAAAAGGATCTAGGTGAAGATCCTTTTTGATAATCTCATGACCAAAATCCCTTAACGTGAGTTTTCGTTC
CACTGAGCGTCAGACCCCGTAGAAAAGATCAAAGGATCTTCTTGAGATCCTTTTTTTCTGCGCGTAATCT
GCTGCTTGCAAACAAAAAAACCACCGCTACCAGCGGTGGTTTGTTTGCCGGATCAAGAGCTACCAACTCT
TTTTCCGAAGGTAACTGGCTTCAGCAGAGCGCAGATACCAAATACTGTTCTTCTAGTGTAGCCGTAGTTA
GGCCACCACTTCAAGAACTCTGTAGCACCGCCTACATACCTCGCTCTGCTAATCCTGTTACCAGTGGCTG
CTGCCAGTGGCGATAAGTCGTGTCTTACCGGGTTGGACTCAAGACGATAGTTACCGGATAAGGCGCAGCG
GTCGGGCTGAACGGGGGGTTCGTGCACACAGCCCAGCTTGGAGCGAACGACCTACACCGAACTGAGATAC
CTACAGCGTGAGCTATGAGAAAGCGCCACGCTTCCCGAAGGGAGAAAGGCGGACAGGTATCCGGTAAGCG
GCAGGGTCGGAACAGGAGAGCGCACGAGGGAGCTTCCAGGGGGAAACGCCTGGTATCTTTATAGTCCTGT
CGGGTTTCGCCACCTCTGACTTGAGCGTCGATTTTTGTGATGCTCGTCAGGGGGGCGGAGCCTATGGAAA
AACGCCAGCAACGCGGCCTTTTTACGGTTCCTGGCCTTTTGCTGGCCTTTTGCTCACATGTTCTTTCCTG
CGTTATCCCCTGATTCTGTGGATAACCGTATTACCGCCTTTGAGTGAGCTGATACCGCTCGCCGCAGCCG
AACGACCGAGCGCAGCGAGTCAGTGAGCGAGGAAGCGGAAGAGCGCCCAATACGCAAACCGCCTCTCCCC
GCGCGTTGGCCGATTCATTAATGCAGCTGGCACGACAGGTTTCCCGACTGGAAAGCGGGCAGTGAGCGCA
ACGCAATTAATGTGAGTTAGCTCACTCATTAGGCACCCCAGGCTTTACACTTTATGCTTCCGGCTCGTAT
GTTGTGTGGAATTGTGAGCGGATAACAATTTCACACAGGAAACAGCTATGACCATGATTACGCCAAGCGC
GCAATTAACCCTCACTAAAGGGAACAAAAGCTGGAGCTGCAAGCTTAATGTAGTCTTATGCAATACTCTT
GTAGTCTTGCAACATGGTAACGATGAGTTAGCAACATGCCTTACAAGGAGAGAAAAAGCACCGTGCATGC
CGATTGGTGGAAGTAAGGTGGTACGATCGTGCCTTATTAGGAAGGCAACAGACGGGTCTGACATGGATTG
GACGAACCACTGAATTGCCGCATTGCAGAGATATTGTATTTAAGTGCCTAGCTCGATACATAAACGGGTC
TCTCTGGTTAGACCAGATCTGAGCCTGGGAGCTCTCTGGCTAACTAGGGAACCCACTGCTTAAGCCTCAA
TAAAGCTTGCCTTGAGTGCTTCAAGTAGTGTGTGCCCGTCTGTTGTGTGACTCTGGTAACTAGAGATCCC
TCAGACCCTTTTAGTCAGTGTGGAAAATCTCTAGCAGTGGCGCCCGAACAGGGACTTGAAAGCGAAAGGG
AAACCAGAGGAGCTCTCTCGACGCAGGACTCGGCTTGCTGAAGCGCGCACGGCAAGAGGCGAGGGGCGGC
GACTGGTGAGTACGCCAAAAATTTTGACTAGCGGAGGCTAGAAGGAGAGAGATGGGTGCGAGAGCGTCAG
TATTAAGCGGGGGAGAATTAGATCGCGATGGGAAAAAATTCGGTTAAGGCCAGGGGGAAAGAAAAAATAT
AAATTAAAACATATAGTATGGGCAAGCAGGGAGCTAGAACGATTCGCAGTTAATCCTGGCCTGTTAGAAA
CATCAGAAGGCTGTAGACAAATACTGGGACAGCTACAACCATCCCTTCAGACAGGATCAGAAGAACTTAG
ATCATTATATAATACAGTAGCAACCCTCTATTGTGTGCATCAAAGGATAGAGATAAAAGACACCAAGGAA
GCTTTAGACAAGATAGAGGAAGAGCAAAACAAAAGTAAGACCACCGCACAGCAAGCGGCCGCTGATCTTC
AGACCTGGAGGAGGAGATATGAGGGACAATTGGAGAAGTGAATTATATAAATATAAAGTAGTAAAAATTG
AACCATTAGGAGTAGCACCCACCAAGGCAAAGAGAAGAGTGGTGCAGAGAGAAAAAAGAGCAGTGGGAAT
AGGAGCTTTGTTCCTTGGGTTCTTGGGAGCAGCAGGAAGCACTATGGGCGCAGCGTCAATGACGCTGACG
GTACAGGCCAGACAATTATTGTCTGGTATAGTGCAGCAGCAGAACAATTTGCTGAGGGCTATTGAGGCGC
AACAGCATCTGTTGCAACTCACAGTCTGGGGCATCAAGCAGCTCCAGGCAAGAATCCTGGCTGTGGAAAG
ATACCTAAAGGATCAACAGCTCCTGGGGATTTGGGGTTGCTCTGGAAAACTCATTTGCACCACTGCTGTG
CCTTGGAATGCTAGTTGGAGTAATAAATCTCTGGAACAGATTTGGAATCACACGACCTGGATGGAGTGGG
ACAGAGAAATTAACAATTACACAAGCTTAATACACTCCTTAATTGAAGAATCGCAAAACCAGCAAGAAAA
GAATGAACAAGAATTATTGGAATTAGATAAATGGGCAAGTTTGTGGAATTGGTTTAACATAACAAATTGG
CTGTGGTATATAAAATTATTCATAATGATAGTAGGAGGCTTGGTAGGTTTAAGAATAGTTTTTGCTGTAC
TTTCTATAGTGAATAGAGTTAGGCAGGGATATTCACCATTATCGTTTCAGACCCACCTCCCAACCCCGAG
GGGACCCGACAGGCCCGAAGGAATAGAAGAAGAAGGTGGAGAGAGAGACAGAGACAGATCCATTCGATTA
GTGAACGGATCTCGACGGTATCGGTTAACTTTTAAAAGAAAAGGGGGGATTGGGGGGTACAGTGCAGGGG
AAAGAATAGTAGACATAATAGCAACAGACATACAAACTAAAGAATTACAAAAACAAATTACAAAATTCAA
AATTTTATCGATAAGCTTGGGAGTTCCGCGTTACATAACTTACGGTAAATGGCCCGCCTGGCTGACCGCC
CAACGACCCCCGCCCATTGACGTCAATAATGACGTATGTTCCCATAGTAACGCCAATAGGGACTTTCCAT
TGACGTCAATGGGTGGAGTATTTACGGTAAACTGCCCACTTGGCAGTACATCAAGTGTATCATATGCCAA
GTACGCCCCCTATTGACGTCAATGACGGTAAATGGCCCGCCTGGCATTATGCCCAGTACATGACCTTATG
GGACTTTCCTACTTGGCAGTACATCTACGTATTAGTCATCGCTATTACCATGGTGATGCGGTTTTGGCAG
TACATCAATGGGCGTGGATAGCGGTTTGACTCACGGGGATTTCCAAGTCTCCACCCCATTGACGTCAATG
GGAGTTTGTTTTGGCACCAAAATCAACGGGACTTTCCAAAATGTCGTAACAACTCCGCCCCATTGACGCA
AATGGGCGGTAGGCGTGTACGGTGGGAGGTCTATATAAGCAGAGCTCGTTTAGTGAACCGTCAGATCGCC
TGGAGACGCCATCCACGCTGTTTTGACCTCCATAGAAGACACCGACTCTAGAGGCCACCATGGTGAGCAA
GGGCGAGGAGCTGTTCACCGGGGTGGTGCCCATCCTGGTCGAGCTGGACGGCGACGTAAACGGCCACAAG
TTCAGCGTGTCCGGCGAGGGCGAGGGCGATGCCACCTACGGCAAGCTGACCCTGAAGTTCATCTGCACCA
CCGGCAAGCTGCCCGTGCCCTGGCCCACCCTCGTGACCACCCTGACCTACGGCGTGCAGTGCTTCAGCCG
CTACCCCGACCACATGAAGCAGCACGACTTCTTCAAGTCCGCCATGCCCGAAGGCTACGTCCAGGAGCGC
ACCATCTTCTTCAAGGACGACGGCAACTACAAGACCCGCGCCGAGGTGAAGTTCGAGGGCGACACCCTGG
TGAACCGCATCGAGCTGAAGGGCATCGACTTCAAGGAGGACGGCAACATCCTGGGGCACAAGCTGGAGTA
CAACTACAACAGCCACAACGTCTATATCATGGCCGACAAGCAGAAGAACGGCATCAAGGTGAACTTCAAG
ATCCGCCACAACATCGAGGACGGCAGCGTGCAGCTCGCCGACCACTACCAGCAGAACACCCCCATCGGCG
ACGGCCCCGTGCTGCTGCCCGACAACCACTACCTGAGCACCCAGTCCGCCCTGAGCAAAGACCCCAACGA
GAAGCGCGATCACATGGTCCTGCTGGAGTTCGTGACCGCCGCCGGGATCACTCTCGGCATGGACGAGCTG
TACAAGTCCGGACTCAGATCTATGTCCCAGAAACAAGAAGAAGAGAACCCTGCGGAGGAGACCGGCGAGG
AGAAGCAGGACACGCAGGAGAAAGAAGGTATTCTGCCTGAGAGAGCTGAAGAGGCAAAGCTAAAGGCCAA
ATACCCAAGCCTAGGACAAAAGCCTGGAGGCTCCGACTTCCTCATGAAGAGACTCCAGAAAGGGGATTAT
AAATCATTACATTGGAGTGTGCTTCTCTGTGCGGATGAAATGCAAAAGTACTTTGACTCAGGAGACTACA
ACATGGCCAAAGCCAAGATGAAGAATAAGCAGCTGCCAAGTGCAGGACCAGACAAGAACCTGGTGACTGG
TGATCACATCCCCACCCCACAGGATCTGCCCCAGAGAAAGTCCTCGCTCGTCACCAGCAAGCTTGCGGGT
GGCCAAGTTGAATGACACCGGATCTAGATAACTGATCATACAATCAACCTCTGGATTACAAAATTTGTGA
AAGATTGACTGGTATTCTTAACTATGTTGCTCCTTTTACGCTATGTGGATACGCTGCTTTAATGCCTTTG
TATCATGCTATTGCTTCCCGTATGGCTTTCATTTTCTCCTCCTTGTATAAATCCTGGTTGCTGTCTCTTT
ATGAGGAGTTGTGGCCCGTTGTCAGGCAACGTGGCGTGGTGTGCACTGTGTTTGCTGACGCAACCCCCAC
TGGTTGGGGCATTGCCACCACCTGTCAGCTCCTTTCCGGGACTTTCGCTTTCCCCCTCCCTATTGCCACG
GCGGAACTCATCGCCGCCTGCCTTGCCCGCTGCTGGACAGGGGCTCGGCTGTTGGGCACTGACAATTCCG
TGGTGTTGTCGGGGAAGCTGACGTCCTTTCCATGGCTGCTCGCCTGTGTTGCCACCTGGATTCTGCGCGG
GACGTCCTTCTGCTACGTCCCTTCGGCCCTCAATCCAGCGGACCTTCCTTCCCGCGGCCTGCTGCCGGCT
CTGCGGCCTCTTCCGCGTCTTCGCCTTCGCCCTCAGACGAGTCGGATCTCCCTTTGGGCCGCCTCCCCGC
CTGGAATTCTACCGGGTAGGGGAGGCGCTTTTCCCAAGGCAGTCTGGAGCATGCGCTTTAGCAGCCCCGC
TGGGCACTTGGCGCTACACAAGTGGCCTCTGGCCTCGCACACATTCCACATCCACCGGTAGGCGCCAACC
GGCTCCGTTCTTTGGTGGCCCCTTCGCGCCACCTTCTACTCCTCCCCTAGTCAGGAAGTTCCCCCCCGCC
CCGCAGCTCGCGTCGTGCAGGACGTGACAAATGGAAGTAGCACGTCTCACTAGTCTCGTGCAGATGGACA
GCACCGCTGAGCAATGGAAGCGGGTAGGCCTTTGGGGCAGCGGCCAATAGCAGCTTTGCTCCTTCGCTTT
CTGGGCTCAGAGGCTGGGAAGGGGTGGGTCCGGGGGCGGGCTCAGGGGCGGGCTCAGGGGCGGGGCGGGC
GCCCGAAGGTCCTCCGGAGGCCCGGCATTCTGCACGCTTCAAAAGCGCACGTCTGCCGCGCTGTTCTCCT
CTTCCTCATCTCCGGGCCTTTCGACCTGCAGCCCAAGCTTACCATGACCGAGTACAAGCCCACGGTGCGC
CTCGCCACCCGCGACGACGTCCCCAGGGCCGTACGCACCCTCGCCGCCGCGTTCGCCGACTACCCCGCCA
CGCGCCACACCGTCGATCCGGACCGCCACATCGAGCGGGTCACCGAGCTGCAAGAACTCTTCCTCACGCG
CGTCGGGCTCGACATCGGCAAGGTGTGGGTCGCGGACGACGGCGCCGCGGTGGCGGTCTGGACCACGCCG
GAGAGCGTCGAAGCGGGGGCGGTGTTCGCCGAGATCGGCCCGCGCATGGCCGAGTTGAGCGGTTCCCGGC
TGGCCGCGCAGCAACAGATGGAAGGCCTCCTGGCGCCGCACCGGCCCAAGGAGCCCGCGTGGTTCCTGGC
CACCGTCGGCGTCTCGCCCGACCACCAGGGCAAGGGTCTGGGCAGCGCCGTCGTGCTCCCCGGAGTGGAG
GCGGCCGAGCGCGCCGGGGTGCCCGCCTTCCTGGAGACCTCCGCGCCCCGCAACCTCCCCTTCTACGAGC
GGCTCGGCTTCACCGTCACCGCCGACGTCGAGGTGCCCGAAGGACCGCGCACCTGGTGCATGACCCGCAA
GCCCGGTGCCTGACGCCCGCCCCACGACCCGCAGCGCCCGACCGAAAGGAGCGCACGACCCCATGCATCT
CGAGGGCCCGGTACCTTTAAGACCAATGACTTACAAGGCAGCTGTAGATCTTAGCCACTTTTTAAAAGAA
AAGGGGGGACTGGAAGGGCTAGCTCACTCCCAACGAAGACAAGATCTGCTTTTTGCTTGTACTGGGTCTC
TCTGGTTAGACCAGATCTGAGCCTGGGAGCTCTCTGGCTAACTAGGGAACCCACTGCTTAAGCCTCAATA
AAGCTTGCCTTGAGTGCTTCAAGTAGTGTGTGCCCGTCTGTTGTGTGACTCTGGTAACTAGAGATCCCTC
AGACCCTTTTAGTCAGTGTGGAAAATCTCTAGCAGTAGTAGTTCATGTCATCTTATTATTCAGTATTTAT
AACTTGCAAAGAAATGAATATCAGAGAGTGAGAGGAACTTGTTTATTGCAGCTTATAATGGTTACAAATA
AAGCAATAGCATCACAAATTTCACAAATAAAGCATTTTTTTCACTGCATTCTAGTTGTGGTTTGTCCAAA
CTCATCAATGTATCTTATCATGTCTGGCTCTAGCTATCCCGCCCCTAACTCCGCCCATCCCGCCCCTAAC
TCCGCCCAGTTCCGCCCATTCTCCGCCCCATGGCTGACTAATTTTTTTTATTTATGCAGAGGCCGAGGCC
GCCTCGGCCTCTGAGCTATTCCAGAAGTAGTGAGGAGGCTTTTTTGGAGGCCTAGGGACGTACCCAATTC
GCCCTATAGTGAGTCGTATTACGCGCGCTCACTGGCCGTCGTTTTACAACGTCGTGACTGGGAAAACCCT
GGCGTTACCCAACTTAATCGCCTTGCAGCACATCCCCCTTTCGCCAGCTGGCGTAATAGCGAAGAGGCCC
GCACCGATCGCCCTTCCCAACAGTTGCGCAGCCTGAATGGCGAATGGG
[124 nt withheld, positions 8589-8712]
C
[91 nt withheld, positions 8714-8804]
A
[49 nt withheld, positions 8806-8854]
CCTTTGACGTTGGAGTCCACGTTCTTT
[37 nt withheld, positions 8882-8918]
ACCCTATCTCGGTCTATTCTTTTGATTTATAAGGGATTTTGCCGATTTCGGCCTATTGGTTAAAAAATGA
GCTGATTTAACAAAAATTTAACGCGAATTTTAACAAAATATTAACGCTTACAATTT
Features (pLannotate 1.2.2; 29 found; start..end, strand, type, name):
     26..130     +  promoter       AmpR promoter: bla
    131..991     +  CDS            AmpR: β-lactamase; bla; confers resistance to ampicillin, carbenicillin, and related antibiotics
   1162..1750    +  rep_origin     ori: high-copy-number ColE1/pMB1/pBR322/pUC origin of replication
   1933..2025    +  CDS            lacI (fragment): lac repressor; lacI; The lac repressor binds to the lac operator to inhibit transcription in E. coli. This inhibition can be relieved by adding lactose or isopropyl-β-D-thiogalactopyranoside (IPTG).
   2038..2059    +  protein_bind   CAP binding site: CAP binding activates transcription in the presence of cAMP. E. coli catabolite activator protein
   2074..2104    +  promoter       lac promoter: promoter for the E. coli lac operon
   2112..2128    +  protein_bind   lac operator: The lac repressor binds to the lac operator to inhibit transcription in E. coli. This inhibition can be relieved by adding lactose or isopropyl-β-D-thiogalactopyranoside (IPTG). lac repressor encoded by lacI
   2173..2191    +  promoter       T3 promoter: promoter for bacteriophage T3 RNA polymerase
   2219..2445    +  promoter       RSV promoter: Rous sarcoma virus enhancer/promoter
   2446..2626    +  LTR            5' LTR (truncated): truncated 5' long terminal repeat (LTR) from HIV-1
   2673..2798    +  misc_feature   HIV-1 Ψ: packaging signal of human immunodeficiency virus type 1
   2782..3145    +  CDS            HIV-1 gag (fragment): gag protein from human immunodeficiency virus 1; gag
   3291..3524    +  misc_feature   RRE: The Rev response element (RRE) of HIV-1 allows for Rev-dependent mRNA export from the nucleus to the cytoplasm.
   3901..4001    +  CDS            Rev (fragment): human immunodeficiency virus 1 (HIV-1) Rev protein; rev; enhances nuclear export of unspliced and incompletely spliced viral mRNAs
   4020..4136    +  misc_feature   cPPT/CTS: central polypurine tract and central termination sequence of HIV-1
   4159..4462    +  enhancer       CMV enhancer: human cytomegalovirus immediate early enhancer
   4463..4666    +  promoter       CMV promoter: human cytomegalovirus (CMV) immediate early promoter
   4750..5466    +  CDS            EGFP: EGFP is a basic (constitutively fluorescent) green fluorescent protein published in 1996, derived from Aequorea victoria. It is reported to be a rapidly-maturing weak dimer with moderate acid sensitivity.
   5482..5892    +  CDS            ENSA: ENSA_HUMAN - Experimental evidence at protein level: Swiss-Prot protein existence level 1. Protein phosphatase inhibitor that specifically inhibits protein phosphatase 2A (PP2A) during mitosis. When phosphorylated at Ser-67 during mitosis, specifically interacts with PPP2R2D (PR55-delta) and inhibits its activity, leading to inactivation of PP2A, an essential condition to keep cyclin-B1-CDK1 activity high during M phase (By similarity). Also acts as a stimulator of insulin secretion by interacting with sulfonylurea receptor (ABCC8), thereby preventing sulfonylurea from binding to its receptor
   5922..6510    +  misc_feature   WPRE: woodchuck hepatitis virus posttranscriptional regulatory element
   6524..7023    +  promoter       PGK promoter: mouse phosphoglycerate kinase 1 promoter
   7044..7643    +  CDS            PuroR: puromycin N-acetyltransferase; pac from Streptomyces alboniger; confers resistance to puromycin
   7711..7848    +  CDS            nef (fragment): NEF_HV1LA - Experimental evidence at protein level: Swiss-Prot protein existence level 1. Extracellular Nef protein targets CD4(+) T-lymphocytes for apoptosis by interacting with CXCR4 surface receptors. From Human immunodeficiency virus type 1 group M subtype B (isolate Lai) (HIV-1).
   7834..8014    +  LTR            5' LTR (truncated): truncated 5' long terminal repeat (LTR) from HIV-1
   8086..8207    +  polyA_signal   SV40 poly(A) signal: SV40 polyadenylation signal
   8247..8382    +  rep_origin     SV40 ori: SV40 origin of replication
   8403..8421    -  promoter       T7 promoter: promoter for bacteriophage T7 RNA polymerase
   8429..8584    +  CDS            lacZα (fragment): LacZα fragment of β-galactosidase; lacZ fragment
   8589..9017    +  rep_origin     f1 ori (sequence partly withheld): f1 bacteriophage origin of replication; arrow indicates direction of (+) strand synthesis
