[The description below was written by a language model from this plasmid's Addgene catalogue record and pLannotate feature annotations shown in this document.]
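Description:
pLenti CMV GFP Puro_GFP-longENSA is a lentiviral expression plasmid built on the pLenti-CMV-GFP-Puro (658-5) backbone for overexpressing the long isoform of human ENSA (endosulfine alpha, also called ARPP-19e) as an N-terminal EGFP fusion. It is propagated in E. coli through a high-copy ColE1/pUC-type origin with ampicillin selection (AmpR, β-lactamase). The backbone also carries an f1 origin, an SV40 origin, and remnants of a cloning-vector lac region with T3 and T7 promoters.

The viral portion has a third-generation-style layout. An RSV promoter drives a truncated HIV-1 5' LTR, followed by the Ψ packaging signal with an adjoining gag fragment, the RRE for Rev-dependent nuclear export of the genomic RNA, and the cPPT/CTS. A second truncated LTR, followed by an SV40 polyadenylation signal, closes the transfer cassette. Between the LTRs, the CMV enhancer/promoter drives EGFP, and the annotated ENSA coding sequence lies immediately downstream, consistent with the fusion described in the catalogue. The insert was cloned between BamHI and SalI sites. The annotated ENSA coding region spans about 410 bp, which is shorter than the listed 1,177 bp insert size, a figure that may therefore include EGFP. A WPRE follows to enhance transcript expression. A separate mouse PGK promoter drives puromycin N-acetyltransferase, allowing selection of stably transduced mammalian cells.

ENSA is an inhibitor of protein phosphatase 2A during mitosis. The construct was deposited for overexpression of its long isoform, in connection with a study of how the SF3B1 K700E mutation alters splicing of cell-cycle regulators. The EGFP tag allows the expressed protein to be visualised and tracked.
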