Addgene plasmid #248797: pLenti CMV GFP Puro_GFP-longENSA
Purpose: Overexpression of long ENSA
Depositing lab: Maayan Salton. Depositing organization: Hebrew University. Publication: SF3B1K700E rewires splicing of cell-cycle regulators. Baker M, Engel E, Sharma A, Patesny M, Jaffe S, Geminder O, Su MH, Bentata M, Gershon A, Kay G, Salton M. RNA. 2025 Dec 24:rna.080661.125. doi: 10.1261/rna.080661.125. PubMed 41443830.
Backbone
  Vector backbone: pLenti-CMV-GFP-Puro (658-5)
  Backbone manufacturer: Eric Campeau, Paul Kaufman (Addgene # 17448)
  Backbone size w/o insert (bp): 7860
  Vector type: Lentiviral
Growth in bacteria
  Bacterial resistance: Ampicillin, 100 μg/mL
  Growth temperature: 37°C
  Growth strain: NEB Stable
  Copy number: High Copy
Gene/Insert
  Gene/Insert name: ENSA long isoform
  Species: H. sapiens (human)
  Insert size (bp): 1177
  Entrez Gene: ENSA (a.k.a. ARPP-19e)
  Promoter: CMV
  Tag / fusion protein: EGFP (N terminal on backbone)
  Cloning method: Restriction Enzyme; 5′ cloning site BamHI (unknown if destroyed); 3′ cloning site Sal1 (unknown if destroyed)
Terms and licenses: Academic/Nonprofit Terms; Industry Terms: Not Available to Industry
Depositor comments: Please visit https://doi.org/10.1101/2025.05.08.652831 for bioRxiv preprint.
How to cite: pLenti CMV GFP Puro_GFP-longENSA was a gift from Maayan Salton (Addgene plasmid # 248797 ; http://n2t.net/addgene:248797 ; RRID:Addgene_248797)
